Addgene plasmid #17585: pCaSpeR-hs-taiman
Depositing lab: Denise Montell. Depositing organization: Johns Hopkins University and School of Medicine. Publication: Regulation of invasive cell behavior by taiman, a Drosophila protein related to AIB1, a steroid receptor coactivator amplified in breast cancer. Bai J, Uehara Y, Montell DJ. Cell. 2000 Dec 22. 103(7):1047-58. 10.1016/S0092-8674(00)00208-7 PubMed 11163181.
Backbone
  Vector backbone: pCaSpeR-hs
  Backbone manufacturer: DGRC
  Backbone size w/o insert (bp): 8900
  Vector type: Insect Expression
Growth in bacteria
  Bacterial resistance: Ampicillin, 100 μg/mL
  Growth temperature: 37°C
  Growth strain: DH5alpha
  Copy number: High Copy
Gene/Insert
  Gene/Insert name: taiman
  Species: D. melanogaster (fly)
  Insert size (bp): 8000
  Entrez Gene: tai (a.k.a. Dmel_CG13109, 58/2, CG13109, CG18494, DAIB1, DmTaiman, Dmel\CG13109, EP(2)2630, NEST:bs13g05, TAI, Tai, Taiman, bs13g05.y1, l(2)01351, l(2)k05802, l(2)k05809)
  Cloning method: Restriction Enzyme
  Sequencing primers: 5′ n/a
Terms and licenses: Academic/Nonprofit Terms; Industry Terms: Not Available to Industry
Depositor comments: full length taiman minigene
How to cite: pCaSpeR-hs-taiman was a gift from Denise Montell (Addgene plasmid # 17585 ; http://n2t.net/addgene:17585 ; RRID:Addgene_17585)
