[The description below was written by a language model from this plasmid's Addgene catalogue record.]
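Description:
pCaSpeR-hs-taiman is an insect expression plasmid built on the pCaSpeR-hs backbone (about 8.9 kb without insert) and carrying an insert of roughly 8 kb from Drosophila melanogaster, which the depositor describes as a full-length taiman minigene. The insert was introduced by restriction enzyme cloning. In bacteria the plasmid is maintained at high copy number under ampicillin selection. No feature table accompanies the record, so the exact positions and identities of the regulatory elements, origin and markers are not documented here.

The pCaSpeR-hs family is generally known as a set of P-element transformation vectors for Drosophila. In these vectors, P-element ends flank a mini-white eye-colour marker used to identify transgenic flies. They also flank an hsp70 heat-shock promoter with downstream polyadenylation sequences, which drives a cloned gene. On that basis the "hs" in the name suggests heat-inducible expression of taiman after germline integration, but the record does not itself state the promoter or the fly selection marker.

The gene taiman (tai, CG13109) encodes a Drosophila protein related to AIB1, a steroid receptor coactivator amplified in breast cancer. The associated publication concerns its role in regulating invasive cell behaviour. The construct is therefore suited to conditional expression of full-length taiman in flies, for example in rescue or gain-of-function experiments on cell migration and steroid hormone signalling, although the record does not list specific applications. No epitope tags or reporter fusions are recorded.
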