>Addgene plasmid #17585 | pCaSpeR-hs-taiman | addgene partial sequence | sequence record 23500 | Amp-R 5'-ATAATACCGCGCCACATAGC-3'
AAGGCNACATTGGAAAACGTTCTTCGGGGCGAAAACTCTCAAGGATCTTACCGCTGTTGAGATCCAGTTC
GATGTAACCCACTCGTGCACCCAACTGATCTTCAGCATCTTTTACTTTCACCAGCGTTTCTGGGTGAGCA
AAAACAGGAAGGCAAAATGCCGCAAAAAAGGGAATAAGGGCGACACGGAAATGTTGAATACTCATACTCT
TCCTTTTTCAATATTATTGAAGCATTTATCAGGGTTATTGTCTCATGAGCGGATACATATTTGAATGTAT
TTAGAAAAATAAACAAATAGGGGTTCCGCGCACATTTCCCCGAAAAGTGCCACCTGACGTCTAAGAAACC
ATTATTATCATGACATTAACCTATAAAAATAGGCGTATCACGAGGCCTTTCGTCTCGCGCGTTTCGGTGA
TGACGGTGAAAACCTCTGACACATGCAGCTCCCGGAGACGGTCACAGCTTGTCTGTAAGCGGATGCCGGG
AGCAGACAAGCCCGTCAGGGCGCGTCAGCGGGTGTTGGCGGGTGTCGGGGCTGGCTTAACTATGCGGCAT
CAGAGCAGATTGTACTGAGAGTGCACCATATGCGGTGTGAAATACCGCACCGAATCGCGCGGAACTAACG
ACAGTCGCTCCAAGGTCGTCGAACAGAGTGNANGNGANAAANANNNNNNNNNNNNNNNNNNCNNNNNNNN
NNNAANNNGTGTGGNGGATNGATTATGAAANGGNCCCNATTNAAANATGTTANAAAAATNNTCCNGNGTT
NNGNNNNNNANNANTTTNNTTCGGNTNNGNGNNNNNTTNGNNNAAANATNCNTNAANANGGCNNNCNNTG
GGGGAGTC
