>Addgene plasmid #17585 | pCaSpeR-hs-taiman | addgene partial sequence | sequence record 23501 | 17585 with pCasper-F
TAGAATCCCAAAACAAACTGGTTATTGTGGTAGGTCATTTGTTTGGCAGAAAGAAAACTCGAGAAATTTC
TCTGGCCGTTATTCGTTATTCTCTCTTTTCTTTTTGGGTCTCTCCCTCTCTGCACTAATGCTCTCTCACT
CTGTCACACAGTAAACGGCATACTGCTCTCGTTGGTTCGAGAGAGCGCGCCTCGAATGTTCGCGAAAAGA
GCGCCGGAGTATAAATAGAGGCGCTTCGTCTACGGAGCGACAATTCAATTCAAACAAGCAAAGTGAACAC
GTCGCTAAGCGAAAGCTAAGCAAATAAACAAGCGCAGCTGAACAAGCTAAACAATCTGCAGTAAAGTGCA
AGTTAAAGTGAATCAATTAAAAGTAACCAGCAACCAAGTAAATCAACTGCAACTACTGAAATCTGCCAAG
AAGTAATTATTGAATACAAGAAGAGAACTCTGAATAGGGAATTGGGAATTCGTTAACAGATCTCGAGCTC
GCGAAAGCTTGATAACCTGAGTGCTTCATTTACGTTTCGTGCGCGAATTTTATGTGTAGACATCAAATAA
ACGAATGCAAAAAAAAAATTAGCAGCATCATCATCAGCGTCACCAGCAACAACAATAACAACTGCAACAA
CAACGAAGGGCACATCTAACGCTGC
